Addgene plasmid #59326: pRVdG-4ArchT-mCherry
Purpose: Expresses ArchT-mCherry
Depositing lab: Ian Wickersham. Depositing organization: Massachusetts Institute of Technology.
Backbone
  Vector backbone: cSPBN (pSAD)
  Backbone manufacturer: Karl-Klaus Conzelmann & Matthias Schnell
  Backbone size w/o insert (bp): 13782
  Total vector size (bp): 15252
  Vector type: Mammalian Expression ; Rabies Virus
Growth in bacteria
  Bacterial resistance: Ampicillin, 100 μg/mL
  Growth temperature: 37°C
  Growth strain: DH5alpha
  Growth instructions: DH5alpha at 37C
  Copy number: High Copy
Gene/Insert
  Gene/Insert name: ArchT-mCherry
  Species: Synthetic
  Insert size (bp): 1470
  Promoter: CMV
  Tag / fusion protein: mCherry (C terminal on insert)
  Cloning method: Unknown
  Sequencing primers: 5′ CATCAAAGTCAAGTTGATTACC; 3′ TAGACCTCTCCAGGATCG
Terms and licenses: Academic/Nonprofit Terms; Industry Terms: Not Available to Industry
Depositor comments: Alternative name: pRVdG-4ArchTC
How to cite: pRVdG-4ArchT-mCherry was a gift from Ian Wickersham (Addgene plasmid # 59326 ; http://n2t.net/addgene:59326 ; RRID:Addgene_59326)
