[The description below was written by a language model from this plasmid's Addgene catalogue record and pLannotate feature annotations shown in this document.]
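Description:
pRVdG-4ArchT-mCherry is a rabies virus genome plasmid built on the cSPBN (pSAD) backbone. It carries a full-length cDNA copy of a glycoprotein-deleted SAD B19 rabies genome in a pBluescript-type bacterial vector. The plasmid is 15,252 bp in total. It is maintained in E. coli at high copy through a ColE1/pUC origin and selected with ampicillin (AmpR), and it also retains an f1 origin along with residual lacZα and multiple-cloning-site fragments from the parental phagemid.

The annotated viral genes run in the order N, P, M and L, with no G coding sequence detected. In the position between M and L sits the 1,470 bp insert. This is an archaerhodopsin-type light-driven proton pump, matched by the annotation to the Halorubrum aop3 family and named ArchT in the record, fused at its C terminus to mCherry. Because it lies within the viral genome, the fusion would be transcribed by the rabies polymerase as an additional viral gene. The CMV enhancer/promoter and a T7 promoter lie upstream of the whole genome cassette, so they drive synthesis of the full-length viral RNA in transfected cells rather than the transgene alone. A hammerhead ribozyme at the 5′ end and a hepatitis delta virus ribozyme followed by a T7 terminator at the 3′ end trim this transcript to precise viral termini, as required for encapsidation and replication. Short hits annotated as an HIV-1 LTR fragment and a SET1 tag fragment are probably incidental matches.

The stated purpose is only to express ArchT-mCherry. Constructs of this design are generally used to rescue G-deleted rabies virus in cells that supply the viral proteins in trans. The resulting vectors infect neurons, here combining red fluorescent labelling with light-driven silencing.
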