Features (pLannotate 1.2.2; 26 found; start..end, strand, type, name):
      3..361     +  rep_origin     f1 ori (sequence partly withheld): f1 bacteriophage origin of replication; arrow indicates direction of (+) strand synthesis
    463..618     -  CDS            lacZα (fragment): LacZα fragment of β-galactosidase; lacZ fragment
    624..652     -  misc_feature   MCS (fragment): pBluescript multiple cloning site
    658..1037    +  enhancer       CMV enhancer: human cytomegalovirus immediate early enhancer
   1038..1241    +  promoter       CMV promoter: human cytomegalovirus (CMV) immediate early promoter
   1237..1270    +  LTR            5' LTR (truncated) (fragment): truncated 5' long terminal repeat (LTR) from HIV-1
   1286..1304    +  promoter       T7 promoter: promoter for bacteriophage T7 RNA polymerase
   1330..1355    +  misc_RNA       sTRSV HHRz (fragment): hammerhead ribozyme from the tobacco ringspot virus satellite RNA (Khvorova et al., 2003)
   1441..2790    +  CDS            N: NCAP_RABVS - Experimental evidence at protein level: Swiss-Prot protein existence level 1. Encapsidates the genome in a ratio of one protein N per nine ribonucleotides, protecting it from nucleases. If expressed without protein P it binds non-specifically RNA and therefore can bind it's own mRNA. Interaction with protein P abolishes any non-specific RNA binding, and prevents phosphorylation. The soluble N-P complex encapsidates specifically the genomic RNA, with protein N protecting the genome like a pearl necklace. The encapsidated genomic RNA is termed the nucleocapsid (NC) and serves as tem
   2884..3774    +  CDS            P: PHOSP_RABVS - Experimental evidence at protein level: Swiss-Prot protein existence level 1. Non catalytic polymerase cofactor and regulatory protein that plays a role in viral transcription and replication. Stabilizes the RNA polymerase L to the N-RNA template and binds the soluble protein N, preventing it from encapsidating non-genomic RNA. Also inhibits host IFN-alpha and IFN-beta signaling by binding and retaining phosphorylated STAT1 in the cytoplasm or by inhibiting the DNA binding of STAT1 in the nucleus. Might be involved, through interaction with host dynein, in intracellular microtubu
   3866..4471    +  CDS            M: MATRX_RABVS - Experimental evidence at protein level: Swiss-Prot protein existence level 1. Plays a major role in assembly, budding and uncoating of virion after membrane fusion (PubMed:33208464). Completely covers the ribonucleoprotein coil and keep it in condensed bullet-shaped form. Inhibits viral transcription and stimulates replication. Plays a major role in early induction of TRAIL-mediated apoptosis in infected neurons (PubMed:12771432, PubMed:9847327). From Rabies virus (strain SAD B19) (RABV).
   4695..5438    +  CDS            aop3: BACR3_HALSD - Experimental evidence at protein level: Swiss-Prot protein existence level 1. Light-driven proton pump. From Halorubrum sodomense.
   5454..6160    +  CDS            mCherry (fragment): monomeric derivative of DsRed fluorescent protein (Shaner et al., 2004) mammalian codon-optimized
   6269..12649   +  CDS            L: L_RABVS - Experimental evidence at protein level: Swiss-Prot protein existence level 1. RNA-directed RNA polymerase that catalyzes the replication of viral genomic RNA. The template is composed of the viral RNA tightly encapsidated by the nucleoprotein (N). The replicase mode is dependent on intracellular N protein concentration. In this mode, the polymerase replicates the whole viral genome without recognizing transcriptional signals, and the replicated genome is not caped or polyadenylated. From Rabies virus (strain SAD B19) (RABV).
  12781..12873   +  ncRNA          HDV ribozyme: Accession: RF00094 - Hepatitis delta virus ribozyme
  12881..12930   +  CDS            SET1 (fragment): solubility-enhancement tag derived from T7 phage gene 10B
  12938..12985   +  terminator     T7 terminator: transcription terminator for bacteriophage T7 RNA polymerase
  13007..13048   -  misc_feature   MCS (fragment): pBluescript multiple cloning site
  13061..13079   -  promoter       T3 promoter: promoter for bacteriophage T3 RNA polymerase
  13122..13144   -  protein_bind   lac operator (fragment): The lac repressor binds to the lac operator to inhibit transcription in E. coli. This inhibition can be relieved by adding lactose or isopropyl-β-D-thiogalactopyranoside (IPTG). lac repressor encoded by lacI
  13148..13178   -  promoter       lac promoter: promoter for the E. coli lac operon
  13193..13214   -  protein_bind   CAP binding site: CAP binding activates transcription in the presence of cAMP. E. coli catabolite activator protein
  13227..13319   -  CDS            lacI (fragment): lac repressor; lacI; The lac repressor binds to the lac operator to inhibit transcription in E. coli. This inhibition can be relieved by adding lactose or isopropyl-β-D-thiogalactopyranoside (IPTG).
  13502..14090   -  rep_origin     ori: high-copy-number ColE1/pMB1/pBR322/pUC origin of replication
  14261..15121   -  CDS            AmpR: β-lactamase; bla; confers resistance to ampicillin, carbenicillin, and related antibiotics
  15122..15226   -  promoter       AmpR promoter: bla
>Addgene plasmid #59326 | pRVdG-4ArchT-mCherry | depositor full sequence | sequence record 92022 | pRVdG-4ArchT-mCherry sequence 15252 bps
GG
[124 nt withheld, positions 3-126]
C
[91 nt withheld, positions 128-218]
A
[49 nt withheld, positions 220-268]
CCTTTGACGTTGGAGTCCACGTTCTTT
[37 nt withheld, positions 296-332]
ACCCTATCTCGGTCTATTCTTTTGATTTATAAGGGATTTTGCCGATTTCGGCCTATTGGTTAAAAAAATG
AGCTGATTTAACAAAAATTTAACGCGAATTTTAACAAAATATTAACGCTTACAATTTCCATTCGCCATTC
AGGCTGCGCAACTGTTGGGAAGGGCGATCGGTGCGGGCCTCTTCGCTATTACGCCAGCTGGCGAAAGGGG
GATGTGCTGCAAGGCGATTAAGTTGGGTAACGCCAGGGTTTTCCCAGTCACGACGTTGTAAAACGACGGC
CAGTGAGCGCGCGATAAGCTTGATATCGAATTCCTGCAGCGCGTTGACATTGATTATTGACTAGTTATTA
ATAGTAATCAATTACGGGGTCATTAGTTCATAGCCCATATATGGAGTTCCGCGTTACATAACTTACGGTA
AATGGCCCGCCTGGCTGACCGCCCAACGACCCCCGCCCATTGACGTCAATAATGACGTATGTTCCCATAG
TAACGCCAATAGGGACTTTCCATTGACGTCAATGGGTGGAGTATTTACGGTAAACTGCCCACTTGGCAGT
ACATCAAGTGTATCATATGCCAAGTACGCCCCCTATTGACGTCAATGACGGTAAATGGCCCGCCTGGCAT
TATGCCCAGTACATGACCTTATGGGACTTTCCTACTTGGCAGTACATCTACGTATTAGTCATCGCTATTA
CCATGGTGATGCGGTTTTGGCAGTACATCAATGGGCGTGGATAGCGGTTTGACTCACGGGGATTTCCAAG
TCTCCACCCCATTGACGTCAATGGGAGTTTGTTTTGGCACCAAAATCAACGGGACTTTCCAAAATGTCGT
AACAACTCCGCCCCATTGACGCAAATGGGCGGTAGGCGTGTACGGTGGGAGGTCTATATAAGCAGAGCTC
TCTGGCTAACTAGAGAACCCACTGCTTACTGGCTTATCGAAATTAATACGACTCACTATAGGGAGACCCA
AGCTGGCTAGATTAAGCGTCTGATGAGTCCGTGAGGACGAAACCCGGCGTACCGGGTCACGCTTAACAAC
CAGATCAAAGAAAAAACAGACATTGTCAATTGCAAAGCAAAAATGTAACACCCCTACAATGGATGCCGAC
AAGATTGTATTCAAAGTCAATAATCAGGTGGTCTCTTTGAAGCCTGAGATTATCGTGGATCAATATGAGT
ACAAGTACCCTGCCATCAAAGATTTGAAAAAGCCCTGTATAACCCTAGGAAAGGCTCCCGATTTAAATAA
AGCATACAAGTCAGTTTTGTCAGGCATGAGCGCCGCCAAACTTAATCCTGACGATGTATGTTCCTATTTG
GCAGCGGCAATGCAGTTTTTTGAGGGGACATGTCCGGAAGACTGGACCAGCTATGGAATTGTGATTGCAC
GAAAAGGAGATAAGATCACCCCAGGTTCTCTGGTGGAGATAAAACGTACTGATGTAGAAGGGAATTGGGC
TCTGACAGGAGGCATGGAACTGACAAGAGACCCCACTGTCCCTGAGCATGCGTCCTTAGTCGGTCTTCTC
TTGAGTCTGTATAGGTTGAGCAAAATATCCGGGCAAAACACTGGTAACTATAAGACAAACATTGCAGACA
GGATAGAGCAGATTTTTGAGACAGCCCCTTTTGTTAAAATCGTGGAACACCATACTCTAATGACAACTCA
CAAAATGTGTGCTAATTGGAGTACTATACCAAACTTCAGATTTTTGGCCGGAACCTATGACATGTTTTTC
TCCCGGATTGAGCATCTATATTCAGCAATCAGAGTGGGCACAGTTGTCACTGCTTATGAAGACTGTTCAG
GACTGGTATCATTTACTGGGTTCATAAAACAAATCAATCTCACCGCTAGAGAGGCAATACTATATTTCTT
CCACAAGAACTTTGAGGAAGAGATAAGAAGAATGTTTGAGCCAGGGCAGGAGACAGCTGTTCCTCACTCT
TATTTCATCCACTTCCGTTCACTAGGCTTGAGTGGGAAATCTCCTTATTCATCAAATGCTGTTGGTCACG
TGTTCAATCTCATTCACTTTGTAGGATGCTATATGGGTCAAGTCAGATCCCTAAATGCAACGGTTATTGC
TGCATGTGCTCCTCATGAAATGTCTGTTCTAGGGGGCTATCTGGGAGAGGAATTCTTCGGGAAAGGGACA
TTTGAAAGAAGATTCTTCAGAGATGAGAAAGAACTTCAAGAATACGAGGCGGCTGAACTGACAAAGACTG
ACGTAGCACTGGCAGATGATGGAACTGTCAACTCTGACGACGAGGACTACTTTTCAGGTGAAACCAGAAG
TCCGGAGGCTGTTTATACTCGAATCATGATGAATGGAGGTCGACTAAAGAGATCTCACATACGGAGATAT
GTCTCAGTCAGTTCCAATCATCAAGCCCGTCCAAACTCATTCGCCGAGTTTCTAAACAAGACATATTCGA
GTGACTCATAAGAAGTTGAATAACAAAATGCCGGAAATCTACGGATTGTGTATATCCATCATGAAAAAAA
CTAACACCCCTCCTTTCGAACCATCCCAAACATGAGCAAGATCTTTGTCAATCCTAGTGCTATTAGAGCC
GGTCTGGCCGATCTTGAGATGGCTGAAGAAACTGTTGATCTGATCAATAGAAATATCGAAGACAATCAGG
CTCATCTCCAAGGGGAACCCATAGAGGTGGACAATCTCCCTGAGGATATGGGGCGACTTCACCTGGATGA
TGGAAAATCGCCCAACCATGGTGAGATAGCCAAGGTGGGAGAAGGCAAGTATCGAGAGGACTTTCAGATG
GATGAAGGAGAGGATCCTAGCTTCCTGTTCCAGTCATACCTGGAAAATGTTGGAGTCCAAATAGTCAGAC
AAATGAGGTCAGGAGAGAGATTTCTCAAGATATGGTCACAGACCGTAGAAGAGATTATATCCTATGTCGC
GGTCAACTTTCCCAACCCTCCAGGAAAGTCTTCAGAGGATAAATCAACCCAGACTACTGGCCGAGAGCTC
AAGAAGGAGACAACACCCACTCCTTCTCAGAGAGAAAGCCAATCATCGAAAGCCAGGATGGCGGCTCAAA
TTGCTTCTGGCCCTCCAGCCCTTGAATGGTCGGCTACCAATGAAGAGGATGATCTATCAGTGGAGGCTGA
GATCGCTCACCAGATTGCAGAAAGTTTCTCCAAAAAATATAAGTTTCCCTCTCGATCCTCAGGGATACTC
TTGTATAATTTTGAGCAATTGAAAATGAACCTTGATGATATAGTTAAAGAGGCAAAAAATGTACCAGGTG
TGACCCGTTTAGCCCATGACGGGTCCAAACTCCCCCTAAGATGTGTACTGGGATGGGTCGCTTTGGCCAA
CTCTAAGAAATTCCAGTTGTTAGTCGAATCCGACAAGCTGAGTAAAATCATGCAAGATGACTTGAATCGC
TATACATCTTGCTAACCGAACCTCTCCCCTCAGTCCCTCTAGACAATAAAATCCGAGATGTCCCAAAGTC
AACATGAAAAAAACAGGCAACACCACTGATAAAATGAACCTCCTACGTAAGATAGTGAAAAACCGCAGGG
ACGAGGACACTCAAAAATCCTCTCCCGCGTCAGCCCCTCTGGATGACGATGACTTGTGGCTTCCACCCCC
TGAATACGTCCCGCTGAAAGAACTTACAGGCAAGAAGAACATGAGGAACTTTTGTATCAACGGAAGGGTT
AAAGTGTGTAGCCCGAATGGTTACTCGTTCAGGATCCTGCGGCACATTCTGAAATCATTCGACGAGATAT
ATTCTGGGAATCATAGGATGATCGGGTTAGTCAAAGTGGTTATTGGACTGGCTTTGTCAGGATCTCCAGT
CCCTGAGGGCCTGAACTGGGTATACAAATTGAGGAGAACCTTTATCTTCCAGTGGGCTGATTCCAGGGGC
CCTCTTGAAGGGGAGGAGTTGGAATACTCTCAGGAGATCACTTGGGATGATGATACTGAGTTCGTCGGAT
TGCAAATAAGAGTGATTGCAAAACAGTGTCATATCCAGGGCAGAGTCTGGTGTATCAACATGAACCCGAG
AGCATGTCAACTATGGTCTGACATGTCTCTTCAGACACAAAGGTCCGAAGAGGACAAAGATTCCTCTCTG
CTTCTAGAATAATCAGATTATATCCCGCAAATTTATCACTTGTTTACCTCTGGAGGAGAGAACATATGGG
CTCAACTCCAACCCTTGGGAGCAATATAACAAAAAACATGTTATGGTGCCATTAAACCGCTGCATTTCAT
CAAAGTCAAGTTGATTACCTTTACATTTTGATCCTCTTGGATGTGAAAAAAACTATTAACATCCCTCAAA
AGACCCCGGGAAAGCCGCCACCATGGACCCCATCGCTCTGCAGGCAGGATACGACCTGCTGGGCGACGGA
AGGCCAGAGACCCTGTGGCTGGGAATCGGAACCCTGCTGATGCTGATCGGCACCTTCTACTTCATCGTGA
AGGGCTGGGGCGTGACCGACAAGGAGGCCAGGGAGTACTACAGCATCACAATCCTGGTGCCCGGCATCGC
CAGCGCCGCCTACCTGAGCATGTTCTTCGGCATCGGCCTGACCGAGGTGACCGTGGCCGGCGAGGTGCTG
GACATCTACTACGCCAGATACGCCGACTGGCTGTTCACCACCCCTTTGCTTCTGCTCGACCTGGCCCTGC
TGGCTAAGGTGGACAGGGTGAGCATCGGAACCCTGGTGGGAGTGGACGCCCTGATGATCGTGACCGGCCT
GATCGGCGCCCTGAGCCACACCCCACTGGCTAGGTACAGCTGGTGGCTGTTCAGCACCATCTGCATGATC
GTGGTGCTGTACTTCCTGGCTACCAGCCTGAGGGCTGCTGCTAAGGAGAGGGGACCAGAGGTGGCTAGCA
CCTTCAACACCCTGACCGCCCTGGTGCTGGTGCTGTGGACCGCCTACCCCATCCTGTGGATCATCGGAAC
CGAGGGAGCTGGAGTGGTGGGACTGGGAATCGAGACCCTGCTGTTCATGGTGCTGGACGTGACCGCCAAA
GTGGGCTTCGGCTTCATCCTGCTGAGGAGCAGGGCCATCCTGGGCGACACCGAGGCCCCCGAGCCCCGAC
CGGTAGTAGCAGTGAGCAAGGGCGAGGAGGATAACATGGCCATCATCAAGGAGTTCATGCGCTTCAAGGT
GCACATGGAGGGCTCCGTGAACGGCCACGAGTTCGAGATCGAGGGCGAGGGCGAGGGCCGCCCCTACGAG
GGCACCCAGACCGCCAAGCTGAAGGTGACCAAGGGTGGCCCCCTGCCCTTCGCCTGGGACATCCTGTCCC
CTCAGTTCATGTACGGCTCCAAGGCCTACGTGAAGCACCCCGCCGACATCCCCGACTACTTGAAGCTGTC
CTTCCCCGAGGGCTTCAAGTGGGAGCGCGTGATGAACTTCGAGGACGGCGGCGTGGTGACCGTGACCCAG
GACTCCTCCCTGCAGGACGGCGAGTTCATCTACAAGGTGAAGCTGCGCGGCACCAACTTCCCCTCCGACG
GCCCCGTAATGCAGAAGAAGACCATGGGCTGGGAGGCCTCCTCCGAGCGGATGTACCCCGAGGACGGCGC
CCTGAAGGGCGAGATCAAGCAGAGGCTGAAGCTGAAGGACGGCGGCCACTACGACGCTGAGGTCAAGACC
ACCTACAAGGCCAAGAAGCCCGTGCAGCTGCCCGGCGCCTACAACGTCAACATCAAGTTGGACATCACCT
CCCACAACGAGGACTACACCATCGTGGAACAGTACGAACGCGCCGAGGGCCGCCACTCTACCGGCGGCAT
GGACGAGCTGTACAAGTAATGACCCGGGTTATAAAGTGCTGGGTCATCTAAGCTTTTCAGTCGAGAAAAA
AACATTAGATCAGAAGAACAACTGGCAACACTTCTCAACCTGAGACTTACTTCAAGATGCTCGATCCTGG
AGAGGTCTATGATGACCCTATTGACCCAATCGAGTTAGAGGCTGAACCCAGAGGAACCCCCATTGTCCCC
AACATCTTGAGGAACTCTGACTACAATCTCAACTCTCCTTTGATAGAAGATCCTGCTAGACTAATGTTAG
AATGGTTAAAAACAGGGAATAGACCTTATCGGATGACTCTAACAGACAATTGCTCCAGGTCTTTCAGAGT
TTTGAAAGATTATTTCAAGAAGGTAGATTTGGGTTCTCTCAAGGTGGGCGGAATGGCTGCACAGTCAATG
ATTTCTCTCTGGTTATATGGTGCCCACTCTGAATCCAACAGGAGCCGGAGATGTATAACAGACTTGGCCC
ATTTCTATTCCAAGTCGTCCCCCATAGAGAAGCTGTTGAATCTCACGCTAGGAAATAGAGGGCTGAGAAT
CCCCCCAGAGGGAGTGTTAAGTTGCCTTGAGAGGGTTGATTATGATAATGCATTTGGAAGGTATCTTGCC
AACACGTATTCCTCTTACTTGTTCTTCCATGTAATCACCTTATACATGAACGCCCTAGACTGGGATGAAG
AAAAGACCATCCTAGCATTATGGAAAGATTTAACCTCAGTGGACATCGGGAAGGACTTGGTAAAGTTCAA
AGACCAAATATGGGGACTGCTGATCGTGACAAAGGACTTTGTTTACTCCCAAAGTTCCAATTGTCTTTTT
GACAGAAACTACACACTTATGCTAAAAGATCTTTTCTTGTCTCGCTTCAACTCCTTAATGGTCTTGCTCT
CTCCCCCAGAGCCCCGATACTCAGATGACTTGATATCTCAACTATGCCAGCTGTACATTGCTGGGGATCA
AGTCTTGTCTATGTGTGGAAACTCCGGCTATGAAGTCATCAAAATATTGGAGCCATATGTCGTGAATAGT
TTAGTCCAGAGAGCAGAAAAGTTTAGGCCTCTCATTCATTCCTTGGGAGACTTTCCTGTATTTATAAAAG
ACAAGGTAAGTCAACTTGAAGAGACGTTCGGTCCCTGTGCAAGAAGGTTCTTTAGGGCTCTGGATCAATT
CGACAACATACATGACTTGGTTTTTGTGTTTGGCTGTTACAGGCATTGGGGGCACCCATATATAGATTAT
CGAAAGGGTCTGTCAAAACTATATGATCAGGTTCACCTTAAAAAAATGATAGATAAGTCCTACCAGGAGT
GCTTAGCAAGCGACCTAGCCAGGAGGATCCTTAGATGGGGTTTTGATAAGTACTCCAAGTGGTATCTGGA
TTCAAGATTCCTAGCCCGAGACCACCCCTTGACTCCTTATATCAAAACCCAAACATGGCCACCCAAACAT
ATTGTAGACTTGGTGGGGGATACATGGCACAAGCTCCCGATCACGCAGATCTTTGAGATTCCTGAATCAA
TGGATCCGTCAGAAATATTGGATGACAAATCACATTCTTTCACCAGAACGAGACTAGCTTCTTGGCTGTC
AGAAAACCGAGGGGGGCCTGTTCCTAGCGAAAAAGTTATTATCACGGCCCTGTCTAAGCCGCCTGTCAAT
CCCCGAGAGTTTCTGAGGTCTATAGACCTCGGAGGATTGCCAGATGAAGACTTGATAATTGGCCTCAAGC
CAAAGGAACGGGAATTGAAGATTGAAGGTCGATTCTTTGCTCTAATGTCATGGAATCTAAGATTGTATTT
TGTCATCACTGAAAAACTCTTGGCCAACTACATCTTGCCACTTTTTGACGCGCTGACTATGACAGACAAC
CTGAACAAGGTGTTTAAAAAGCTGATCGACAGGGTCACCGGGCAAGGGCTTTTGGACTATTCAAGGGTCA
CATATGCATTTCACCTGGACTATGAAAAGTGGAACAACCATCAAAGATTAGAGTCAACAGAGGATGTATT
TTCTGTCCTAGATCAAGTGTTTGGATTGAAGAGAGTGTTTTCTAGAACACACGAGTTTTTTCAAAAGGCC
TGGATCTATTATTCAGACAGATCAGACCTCATCGGGTTACGGGAGGATCAAATATACTGCTTAGATGCGT
CCAACGGCCCAACCTGTTGGAATGGCCAGGATGGCGGGCTAGAAGGCTTACGGCAGAAGGGCTGGAGTCT
AGTCAGCTTATTGATGATAGATAGAGAATCTCAAATCAGGAACACAAGAACCAAAATACTAGCTCAAGGA
GACAACCAGGTTTTATGTCCGACATACATGTTGTCGCCAGGGCTATCTCAAGAGGGGCTCCTCTATGAAT
TGGAGAGAATATCAAGGAATGCACTTTCGATATACAGAGCCGTCGAGGAAGGGGCATCTAAGCTAGGGCT
GATCATCAAGAAAGAAGAGACCATGTGTAGTTATGACTTCCTCATCTATGGAAAAACCCCTTTGTTTAGA
GGTAACATATTGGTGCCTGAGTCCAAAAGATGGGCCAGAGTCTCTTGCGTCTCTAATGACCAAATAGTCA
ACCTCGCCAATATAATGTCGACAGTGTCCACCAATGCGCTAACAGTGGCACAACACTCTCAATCTTTGAT
CAAACCGATGAGGGATTTTCTGCTCATGTCAGTACAGGCAGTCTTTCACTACCTGCTATTTAGCCCAATC
TTAAAGGGAAGAGTTTACAAGATTCTGAGCGCTGAAGGGGAGAGCTTTCTCCTAGCCATGTCAAGGATAA
TCTATCTAGATCCTTCTTTGGGAGGGATATCTGGAATGTCCCTCGGAAGATTCCATATACGACAGTTCTC
AGACCCTGTCTCTGAAGGGTTATCCTTCTGGAGAGAGATCTGGTTAAGCTCCCAAGAGTCCTGGATTCAC
GCGTTGTGTCAAGAGGCTGGAAACCCAGATCTTGGAGAGAGAACACTCGAGAGCTTCACTCGCCTTCTAG
AAGATCCGACCACCTTAAATATCAGAGGAGGGGCCAGTCCTACCATTCTACTCAAGGATGCAATCAGAAA
GGCTTTATATGACGAGGTGGACAAGGTGGAAAATTCAGAGTTTCGAGAGGCAATCCTGTTGTCCAAGACC
CATAGAGATAATTTTATACTCTTCTTAATATCTGTTGAGCCTCTGTTTCCTCGATTTCTCAGTGAGCTAT
TCAGTTCGTCTTTTTTGGGAATCCCCGAGTCAATCATTGGATTGATACAAAACTCCCGAACGATAAGAAG
GCAGTTTAGAAAGAGTCTCTCAAAAACTTTAGAAGAATCCTTCTACAACTCAGAGATCCACGGGATTAGT
CGGATGACCCAGACACCTCAGAGGGTTGGGGGGGTGTGGCCTTGCTCTTCAGAGAGGGCAGATCTACTTA
GGGAGATCTCTTGGGGAAGAAAAGTGGTAGGCACGACAGTTCCTCACCCTTCTGAGATGTTGGGATTACT
TCCCAAGTCCTCTATTTCTTGCACTTGTGGAGCAACAGGAGGAGGCAATCCTAGAGTTTCTGTATCAGTA
CTCCCGTCCTTTGATCAGTCATTTTTTTCACGAGGCCCCCTAAAGGGATACTTGGGCTCGTCCACCTCTA
TGTCGACCCAGCTATTCCATGCATGGGAAAAAGTCACTAATGTTCATGTGGTGAAGAGAGCTCTATCGTT
AAAAGAATCTATAAACTGGTTCATTACTAGAGATTCCAACTTGGCTCAAGCTCTAATTAGGAACATTATG
TCTCTGACAGGCCCTGATTTCCCTCTAGAGGAGGCCCCTGTCTTCAAAAGGACGGGGTCAGCCTTGCATA
GGTTCAAGTCTGCCAGATACAGCGAAGGAGGGTATTCTTCTGTCTGCCCGAACCTCCTCTCTCATATTTC
TGTTAGTACAGACACCATGTCTGATTTGACCCAAGACGGGAAGAACTACGATTTCATGTTCCAGCCATTG
ATGCTTTATGCACAGACATGGACATCAGAGCTGGTACAGAGAGACACAAGGCTAAGAGACTCTACGTTTC
ATTGGCACCTCCGATGCAACAGGTGTGTGAGACCCATTGACGACGTGACCCTGGAGACCTCTCAGATCTT
CGAGTTTCCGGATGTGTCGAAAAGAATATCCAGAATGGTTTCTGGGGCTGTGCCTCACTTCCAGAGGCTT
CCCGATATCCGTCTGAGACCAGGAGATTTTGAATCTCTAAGCGGTAGAGAAAAGTCTCACCATATCGGAT
CAGCTCAGGGGCTCTTATACTCAATCTTAGTGGCAATTCACGACTCAGGATACAATGATGGAACCATCTT
CCCTGTCAACATATACGGCAAGGTTTCCCCTAGAGACTATTTGAGAGGGCTCGCAAGGGGAGTATTGATA
GGATCCTCGATTTGCTTCTTGACAAGAATGACAAATATCAATATTAATAGACCTCTTGAATTGGTCTCAG
GGGTAATCTCATATATTCTCCTGAGGCTAGATAACCATCCCTCCTTGTACATAATGCTCAGAGAACCGTC
TCTTAGAGGAGAGATATTTTCTATCCCTCAGAAAATCCCCGCCGCTTATCCAACCACTATGAAAGAAGGC
AACAGATCAATCTTGTGTTATCTCCAACATGTGCTACGCTATGAGCGAGAGATAATCACGGCGTCTCCAG
AGAATGACTGGCTATGGATCTTTTCAGACTTTAGAAGTGCCAAAATGACGTACCTATCCCTCATTACTTA
CCAGTCTCATCTTCTACTCCAGAGGGTTGAGAGAAACCTATCTAAGAGTATGAGAGATAACCTGCGACAA
TTGAGTTCTTTGATGAGGCAGGTGCTGGGCGGGCACGGAGAAGATACCTTAGAGTCAGACGACAACATTC
AACGACTGCTAAAAGACTCTTTACGAAGGACAAGATGGGTGGATCAAGAGGTGCGCCATGCAGCTAGAAC
CATGACTGGAGATTACAGCCCCAACAAGAAGGTGTCCCGTAAGGTAGGATGTTCAGAATGGGTCTGCTCT
GCTCAACAGGTTGCAGTCTCTACCTCAGCAAACCCGGCCCCTGTCTCGGAGCTTGACATAAGGGCCCTCT
CTAAGAGGTTCCAGAACCCTTTGATCTCGGGCTTGAGAGTGGTTCAGTGGGCAACCGGTGCTCATTATAA
GCTTAAGCCTATTCTAGATGATCTCAATGTTTTCCCATCTCTCTGCCTTGTAGTTGGGGACGGGTCAGGG
GGGATATCAAGGGCAGTCCTCAACATGTTTCCAGATGCCAAGCTTGTGTTCAACAGTCTTTTAGAGGTGA
ATGACCTGATGGCTTCCGGAACACATCCACTGCCTCCTTCAGCAATCATGAGGGGAGGAAATGATATCGT
CTCCAGAGTGATAGATCTTGACTCAATCTGGGAAAAACCGTCCGACTTGAGAAACTTGGCAACCTGGAAA
TACTTCCAGTCAGTCCAAAAGCAGGTCAACATGTCCTATGACCTCATTATTTGCGATGCAGAAGTTACTG
ACATTGCATCTATCAACCGGATCACCCTGTTAATGTCCGATTTTGCATTGTCTATAGATGGACCACTCTA
TTTGGTCTTCAAAACTTATGGGACTATGCTAGTAAATCCAAACTACAAGGCTATTCAACACCTGTCAAGA
GCGTTCCCCTCGGTCACAGGGTTTATCACCCAAGTAACTTCGTCTTTTTCATCTGAGCTCTACCTCCGAT
TCTCCAAACGAGGGAAGTTTTTCAGAGATGCTGAGTACTTGACCTCTTCCACCCTTCGAGAAATGAGCCT
TGTGTTATTCAATTGTAGCAGCCCCAAGAGTGAGATGCAGAGAGCTCGTTCCTTGAACTATCAGGATCTT
GTGAGAGGATTTCCTGAAGAAATCATATCAAATCCTTACAATGAGATGATCATAACTCTGATTGACAGTG
ATGTAGAATCTTTTCTAGTCCACAAGATGGTTGATGATCTTGAGTTACAGAGGGGAACTCTGTCTAAAGT
GGCTATCATTATAGCCATCATGATAGTTTTCTCCAACAGAGTCTTCAACGTTTCCAAACCCCTAACTGAC
CCCTCGTTCTATCCACCGTCTGATCCCAAAATCCTGAGGCACTTCAACATATGTTGCAGTACTATGATGT
ATCTATCTACTGCTTTAGGTGACGTCCCTAGCTTCGCAAGACTTCACGACCTGTATAACAGACCTATAAC
TTATTACTTCAGAAAGCAAGTCATTCGAGGGAACGTTTATCTATCTTGGAGTTGGTCCAACGACACCTCA
GTGTTCAAAAGGGTAGCCTGTAATTCTAGCCTGAGTCTGTCATCTCACTGGATCAGGTTGATTTACAAGA
TAGTGAAGACTACCAGACTCGTTGGCAGCATCAAGGATCTATCCAGAGAAGTGGAAAGACACCTTCATAG
GTACAACAGGTGGATCACCCTAGAGGATATCAGATCTAGATCATCCCTACTAGACTACAGTTGCCTGTGA
ACCGGATACTCCTGGAAGCCTGCCCATGCTAAGACTCTTGTGTGATGTATCTTGAAAAAAACAAGATCCT
AAATCTGAACCTTTGGTTGTTTGATTGTTTTTCTCATTTTTGTTGTTTATTTGTTAAGCGTGGGTCGGCA
TGGCATCTCCACCTCCTCGCGGTCCGACCTGGGCATCCGAAGGAGGACGCACGTCCACTCGGATGGCTAA
GGGAGGGGCGGGGATCCGGCTGCTAACAAAGCCCGAAAGGAAGCTGAGTTGGCTGCTGCCACCGCTGAGC
AATAACTAGCATAACCCCTTGGGGCCTCTAAACGGGTCTTGAGGGGTTTTTTGCTGAAAGGAGGAACTAT
ATCCGGATCCACTAGTTCTAGAGCGGCCGCCACCGCGGTGGAGCTCCAGCTTTTGTTCCCTTTAGTGAGG
GTTAATTGCGCGCTTGGCGTAATCATGGTCATAGCTGTTTCCTGTGTGAAATTGTTATCCGCTCACAATT
CCACACAACATACGAGCCGGAAGCATAAAGTGTAAAGCCTGGGGTGCCTAATGAGTGAGCTAACTCACAT
TAATTGCGTTGCGCTCACTGCCCGCTTTCCAGTCGGGAAACCTGTCGTGCCAGCTGCATTAATGAATCGG
CCAACGCGCGGGGAGAGGCGGTTTGCGTATTGGGCGCTCTTCCGCTTCCTCGCTCACTGACTCGCTGCGC
TCGGTCGTTCGGCTGCGGCGAGCGGTATCAGCTCACTCAAAGGCGGTAATACGGTTATCCACAGAATCAG
GGGATAACGCAGGAAAGAACATGTGAGCAAAAGGCCAGCAAAAGGCCAGGAACCGTAAAAAGGCCGCGTT
GCTGGCGTTTTTCCATAGGCTCCGCCCCCCTGACGAGCATCACAAAAATCGACGCTCAAGTCAGAGGTGG
CGAAACCCGACAGGACTATAAAGATACCAGGCGTTTCCCCCTGGAAGCTCCCTCGTGCGCTCTCCTGTTC
CGACCCTGCCGCTTACCGGATACCTGTCCGCCTTTCTCCCTTCGGGAAGCGTGGCGCTTTCTCATAGCTC
ACGCTGTAGGTATCTCAGTTCGGTGTAGGTCGTTCGCTCCAAGCTGGGCTGTGTGCACGAACCCCCCGTT
CAGCCCGACCGCTGCGCCTTATCCGGTAACTATCGTCTTGAGTCCAACCCGGTAAGACACGACTTATCGC
CACTGGCAGCAGCCACTGGTAACAGGATTAGCAGAGCGAGGTATGTAGGCGGTGCTACAGAGTTCTTGAA
GTGGTGGCCTAACTACGGCTACACTAGAAGGACAGTATTTGGTATCTGCGCTCTGCTGAAGCCAGTTACC
TTCGGAAAAAGAGTTGGTAGCTCTTGATCCGGCAAACAAACCACCGCTGGTAGCGGTGGTTTTTTTGTTT
GCAAGCAGCAGATTACGCGCAGAAAAAAAGGATCTCAAGAAGATCCTTTGATCTTTTCTACGGGGTCTGA
CGCTCAGTGGAACGAAAACTCACGTTAAGGGATTTTGGTCATGAGATTATCAAAAAGGATCTTCACCTAG
ATCCTTTTAAATTAAAAATGAAGTTTTAAATCAATCTAAAGTATATATGAGTAAACTTGGTCTGACAGTT
ACCAATGCTTAATCAGTGAGGCACCTATCTCAGCGATCTGTCTATTTCGTTCATCCATAGTTGCCTGACT
CCCCGTCGTGTAGATAACTACGATACGGGAGGGCTTACCATCTGGCCCCAGTGCTGCAATGATACCGCGA
GACCCACGCTCACCGGCTCCAGATTTATCAGCAATAAACCAGCCAGCCGGAAGGGCCGAGCGCAGAAGTG
GTCCTGCAACTTTATCCGCCTCCATCCAGTCTATTAATTGTTGCCGGGAAGCTAGAGTAAGTAGTTCGCC
AGTTAATAGTTTGCGCAACGTTGTTGCCATTGCTACAGGCATCGTGGTGTCACGCTCGTCGTTTGGTATG
GCTTCATTCAGCTCCGGTTCCCAACGATCAAGGCGAGTTACATGATCCCCCATGTTGTGCAAAAAAGCGG
TTAGCTCCTTCGGTCCTCCGATCGTTGTCAGAAGTAAGTTGGCCGCAGTGTTATCACTCATGGTTATGGC
AGCACTGCATAATTCTCTTACTGTCATGCCATCCGTAAGATGCTTTTCTGTGACTGGTGAGTACTCAACC
AAGTCATTCTGAGAATAGTGTATGCGGCGACCGAGTTGCTCTTGCCCGGCGTCAATACGGGATAATACCG
CGCCACATAGCAGAACTTTAAAAGTGCTCATCATTGGAAAACGTTCTTCGGGGCGAAAACTCTCAAGGAT
CTTACCGCTGTTGAGATCCAGTTCGATGTAACCCACTCGTGCACCCAACTGATCTTCAGCATCTTTTACT
TTCACCAGCGTTTCTGGGTGAGCAAAAACAGGAAGGCAAAATGCCGCAAAAAAGGGAATAAGGGCGACAC
GGAAATGTTGAATACTCATACTCTTCCTTTTTCAATATTATTGAAGCATTTATCAGGGTTATTGTCTCAT
GAGCGGATACATATTTGAATGTATTTAGAAAAATAAACAAATAGGGGTTCCGCGCACATTTCCCCGAAAA
GTGCCACCTG
