>Addgene plasmid #59326 | pRVdG-4ArchT-mCherry | addgene partial sequence | sequence record 95926 | B19M-F 5'-ACAAAGGTCCGAAGAGGACA-3'
ATCAGATTATATCCCGCAAATTTATCACTTGTTTACCTCTGGAGGAGAGAACATATGGGCTCAACTCCAA
CCCTTGGGAGCAATATAACAAAAAACATGTTATGGTGCCATTAAACCGCTGCATTTCATCAAAGTCAAGT
TGATTACCTTTACATTTTGATCCTCTTGGATGTGAAAAAAACTATTAACATCCCTCAAAAGACCCCGGGA
AAGCCGCCACCATGGACCCCATCGCTCTGCAGGCAGGATACGACCTGCTGGGCGACGGAAGGCCAGAGAC
CCTGTGGCTGGGAATCGGAACCCTGCTGATGCTGATCGGCACCTTCTACTTCATCGTGAAGGGCTGGGGC
GTGACCGACAAGGAGGCCAGGGAGTACTACAGCATCACAATCCTGGTGCCCGGCATCGCCAGCGCCGCCT
ACCTGAGCATGTTCTTCGGCATCGGCCTGACCGAGGTGACCGTGGCCGGCGAGGTGCTGGACATCTACTA
CGCCAGATACGCCGACTGGCTGTTCACCACCCCTTTGCTTCTGCTCGACCTGGCCCTGCTGGCTAAGGTG
GACAGGGTGAGCATCGGAACCCTGGTGGGAGTGGACGCCCTGATGATCGTGACCGGCCTGATCGGCGCCC
TGAGCCACACCCCACTGGCTAGGTACAGCTGGTGGCTGTTCAGCACCATCTGCATGATCGTGGTGCTGTA
CTTCCTGGCTACCAGCCTGAGGGCTGCTGCTAAGGAGAGGGGACCAGAGGTGGCTAGCACCTTCAACACC
CTGACCGCCCTGGTGCTGGTGCTGTGGACCGCCTACCCCATCCTGTGGATCATCGGAACCGAGGGAGCTG
GAGTGGTGGGACTGGGAATCGAGACCCTGCTGTTCATGGTGCTGGACGTGACCGCCAAAGTGGGCTTCGG
CTTCATCCTGCTG
