>Addgene plasmid #59326 | pRVdG-4ArchT-mCherry | addgene partial sequence | sequence record 95959 | B19L-R 5'-CGATTGGGTCAATAGGGTCA-3'
AGTCTCAGGTTGAGAAGTGTTGCCAGTTGTTCTTCTGATCTAATGTTTTTTTCTCGACTGAAAAGCTTAG
ATGACCCAGCACTTTATAACCCGGGTCATTACTTGTACAGCTCGTCCATGCCGCCGGTAGAGTGGCGGCC
CTCGGCGCGTTCGTACTGTTCCACGATGGTGTAGTCCTCGTTGTGGGAGGTGATGTCCAACTTGATGTTG
ACGTTGTAGGCGCCGGGCAGCTGCACGGGCTTCTTGGCCTTGTAGGTGGTCTTGACCTCAGCGTCGTAGT
GGCCGCCGTCCTTCAGCTTCAGCCTCTGCTTGATCTCGCCCTTCAGGGCGCCGTCCTCGGGGTACATCCG
CTCGGAGGAGGCCTCCCAGCCCATGGTCTTCTTCTGCATTACGGGGCCGTCGGAGGGGAAGTTGGTGCCG
CGCAGCTTCACCTTGTAGATGAACTCGCCGTCCTGCAGGGAGGAGTCCTGGGTCACGGTCACCACGCCGC
CGTCCTCGAAGTTCATCACGCGCTCCCACTTGAAGCCCTCGGGGAAGGACAGCTTCAAGTAGTCGGGGAT
GTCGGCGGGGTGCTTCACGTAGGCCTTGGAGCCGTACATGAACTGAGGGGACAGGATGTCCCAGGCGAAG
GGCAGGGGGCCACCCTTGGTCACCTTCAGCTTGGCGGTCTGGGTGCCCTCGTAGGGGCGGCCCTCGCCCT
CGCCCTCGATCTCGAACTCGTGGCCGTTCACGGAGCCCTCCATGTGCACCTTGAAGCGCATGAACTCCTT
GATGATGGCCATGTTATCCTCCTCGCCCTTGCTCACTGCTACTACCGGTCGG
