>Addgene plasmid #59326 | pRVdG-4ArchT-mCherry | addgene partial sequence | sequence record 95971 | mCherry-R 5'-TTGGTCACCTTCAGCTTGG-3'
CCTCGATCTCGAACTCGTGGCCGTTCACGGAGCCCTCCATGTGCACCTTGAAGCGCATGAACTCCTTGAT
GATGGCCATGTTATCCTCCTCGCCCTTGCTCACTGCTACTACCGGTCGGGGCTCGGGGGCCTCGGTGTCG
CCCAGGATGGCCCTGCTCCTCAGCAGGATGAAGCCGAAGCCCACTTTGGCGGTCACGTCCAGCACCATGA
ACAGCAGGGTCTCGATTCCCAGTCCCACCACTCCAGCTCCCTCGGTTCCGATGATCCACAGGATGGGGTA
GGCGGTCCACAGCACCAGCACCAGGGCGGTCAGGGTGTTGAAGGTGCTAGCCACCTCTGGTCCCCTCTCC
TTAGCAGCAGCCCTCAGGCTGGTAGCCAGGAAGTACAGCACCACGATCATGCAGATGGTGCTGAACAGCC
ACCAGCTGTACCTAGCCAGTGGGGTGTGGCTCAGGGCGCCGATCAGGCCGGTCACGATCATCAGGGCGTC
CACTCCCACCAGGGTTCCGATGCTCACCCTGTCCACCTTAGCCAGCAGGGCCAGGTCGAGCAGAAGCAAA
GGGGTGGTGAACAGCCAGTCGGCGTATCTGGCGTAGTAGATGTCCAGCACCTCGCCGGCCACGGTCACCT
CGGTCAGGCCGATGCCGAAGAACATGCTCAGGTAGGCGGCGCTGGCGATGCCGGGCACCAGGATTGTGAT
GCTGTAGTACTCCCTGGCCTCCTTGTCGGTCACGC
